>Addgene plasmid #147204 | pGEX-6P-1-HsTNRC6Biso1_1379-1723del1535-1624_P | depositor full sequence | sequence record 289651 | Full Sequence
ACGTTATCGACTGCACGGTGCACCAATGCTTCTGGCGTCAGGCAGCCATCGGAAGCTGTGGTATGGCTGT
GCAGGTCGTAAATCACTGCATAATTCGTGTCGCTCAAGGCGCACTCCCGTTCTGGATAATGTTTTTTGCG
CCGACATCATAACGGTTCTGGCAAATATTCTGAAATGAGCTGTTGACAATTAATCATCGGCTCGTATAAT
GTGTGGAATTGTGAGCGGATAACAATTTCACACAGGAAACAGTATTCATGTCCCCTATACTAGGTTATTG
GAAAATTAAGGGCCTTGTGCAACCCACTCGACTTCTTTTGGAATATCTTGAAGAAAAATATGAAGAGCAT
TTGTATGAGCGCGATGAAGGTGATAAATGGCGAAACAAAAAGTTTGAATTGGGTTTGGAGTTTCCCAATC
TTCCTTATTATATTGATGGTGATGTTAAATTAACACAGTCTATGGCCATCATACGTTATATAGCTGACAA
GCACAACATGTTGGGTGGTTGTCCAAAAGAGCGTGCAGAGATTTCAATGCTTGAAGGAGCGGTTTTGGAT
ATTAGATACGGTGTTTCGAGAATTGCATATAGTAAAGACTTTGAAACTCTCAAAGTTGATTTTCTTAGCA
AGCTACCTGAAATGCTGAAAATGTTCGAAGATCGTTTATGTCATAAAACATATTTAAATGGTGATCATGT
AACCCATCCTGACTTCATGTTGTATGACGCTCTTGATGTTGTTTTATACATGGACCCAATGTGCCTGGAT
GCGTTCCCAAAATTAGTTTGTTTTAAAAAACGTATTGAAGCTATCCCACAAATTGATAAGTACTTGAAAT
CCAGCAAGTATATAGCATGGCCTTTGCAGGGCTGGCAAGCCACGTTTGGTGGTGGCGACCATCCTCCAAA
ATCGGATCTGGAAGTTCTGTTCCAGGGGCCCCTGGGATCCATCCAAAACATTGACCCTGAATCTGACCCC
TATGTCACCCCAGGAAGTGTGCTGGGGGGTACAGCCACATCTCCCATTGTAGATACTGACCACCAACTGC
TGCGGGATAACACCACAGGGTCTAATTCTTCCCTCAACACCTCGCTGCCTTCACCTGGTGCCTGGCCCTA
CAGTGCCTCTGACAACTCCTTTACCAACGTTCATAGCACTTCAGCAAAGTTCCCTGATTACAAATCAACA
TGGTCCCCAGATCCCATAGGACACAACCCCACTCATCTCTCCAACAAGATGTGGAAAAACCATATTTCCT
CCAGGAACACTGCACCGCTGCCCCGCCCACCTCCTGGTCTGACCAACCCCAAACCATCATCTCCCTGGAG
CAGCACAGCACCCCGATCAGTCAGGGGGTGGGGGACACAGGACTCACGGCTCGCCTCGGCCTCTACCTGG
AGTGATGGTGGCTCAGTTCCTGCAGCAACCCCAAGTGCGCCAGCTGCGGGGTGGCAGTCGCTGGAGACCG
GCCAGAACCAGTCAGATCCCGTGGGACCTGCTCTGAATCTTTTTGGTGGGTCCACTGGGCTCGGGCAGTG
GAGCAGCAGCGCTGGTGGCAGCAGCGGGGCCGATCTTGCTGGCGCTTCATTGTGGGGGCCCCCAAACTAT
TCTTCTAGCTTATGGGGAGTCCCAACGGTGGAAGATCCCCATAGGATGGGCAGCCCTGCTCCTTTACTAC
CTGGTGACCTTCTGGGAGGAGGGTCGGATTCAATCTGAGCGGCCGCATCGTGACTGACTGACGATCTGCC
TCGCGCGTTTCGGTGATGACGGTGAAAACCTCTGACACATGCAGCTCCCGGAGACGGTCACAGCTTGTCT
GTAAGCGGATGCCGGGAGCAGACAAGCCCGTCAGGGCGCGTCAGCGGGTGTTGGCGGGTGTCGGGGCGCA
GCCATGACCCAGTCACGTAGCGATAGCGGAGTGTATAATTCTTGAAGACGAAAGGGCCTCGTGATACGCC
TATTTTTATAGGTTAATGTCATGATAATAATGGTTTCTTAGACGTCAGGTGGCACTTTTCGGGGAAATGT
GCGCGGAACCCCTATTTGTTTATTTTTCTAAATACATTCAAATATGTATCCGCTCATGAGACAATAACCC
TGATAAATGCTTCAATAATATTGAAAAAGGAAGAGTATGAGTATTCAACATTTCCGTGTCGCCCTTATTC
CCTTTTTTGCGGCATTTTGCCTTCCTGTTTTTGCTCACCCAGAAACGCTGGTGAAAGTAAAAGATGCTGA
AGATCAGTTGGGTGCACGAGTGGGTTACATCGAACTGGATCTCAACAGCGGTAAGATCCTTGAGAGTTTT
CGCCCCGAAGAACGTTTTCCAATGATGAGCACTTTTAAAGTTCTGCTATGTGGCGCGGTATTATCCCGTG
TTGACGCCGGGCAAGAGCAACTCGGTCGCCGCATACACTATTCTCAGAATGACTTGGTTGAGTACTCACC
AGTCACAGAAAAGCATCTTACGGATGGCATGACAGTAAGAGAATTATGCAGTGCTGCCATAACCATGAGT
GATAACACTGCGGCCAACTTACTTCTGACAACGATCGGAGGACCGAAGGAGCTAACCGCTTTTTTGCACA
ACATGGGGGATCATGTAACTCGCCTTGATCGTTGGGAACCGGAGCTGAATGAAGCCATACCAAACGACGA
GCGTGACACCACGATGCCTGCAGCAATGGCAACAACGTTGCGCAAACTATTAACTGGCGAACTACTTACT
CTAGCTTCCCGGCAACAATTAATAGACTGGATGGAGGCGGATAAAGTTGCAGGACCACTTCTGCGCTCGG
CCCTTCCGGCTGGCTGGTTTATTGCTGATAAATCTGGAGCCGGTGAGCGTGGGTCTCGCGGTATCATTGC
AGCACTGGGGCCAGATGGTAAGCCCTCCCGTATCGTAGTTATCTACACGACGGGGAGTCAGGCAACTATG
GATGAACGAAATAGACAGATCGCTGAGATAGGTGCCTCACTGATTAAGCATTGGTAACTGTCAGACCAAG
TTTACTCATATATACTTTAGATTGATTTAAAACTTCATTTTTAATTTAAAAGGATCTAGGTGAAGATCCT
TTTTGATAATCTCATGACCAAAATCCCTTAACGTGAGTTTTCGTTCCACTGAGCGTCAGACCCCGTAGAA
AAGATCAAAGGATCTTCTTGAGATCCTTTTTTTCTGCGCGTAATCTGCTGCTTGCAAACAAAAAAACCAC
CGCTACCAGCGGTGGTTTGTTTGCCGGATCAAGAGCTACCAACTCTTTTTCCGAAGGTAACTGGCTTCAG
CAGAGCGCAGATACCAAATACTGTCCTTCTAGTGTAGCCGTAGTTAGGCCACCACTTCAAGAACTCTGTA
GCACCGCCTACATACCTCGCTCTGCTAATCCTGTTACCAGTGGCTGCTGCCAGTGGCGATAAGTCGTGTC
TTACCGGGTTGGACTCAAGACGATAGTTACCGGATAAGGCGCAGCGGTCGGGCTGAACGGGGGGTTCGTG
CACACAGCCCAGCTTGGAGCGAACGACCTACACCGAACTGAGATACCTACAGCGTGAGCTATGAGAAAGC
GCCACGCTTCCCGAAGGGAGAAAGGCGGACAGGTATCCGGTAAGCGGCAGGGTCGGAACAGGAGAGCGCA
CGAGGGAGCTTCCAGGGGGAAACGCCTGGTATCTTTATAGTCCTGTCGGGTTTCGCCACCTCTGACTTGA
GCGTCGATTTTTGTGATGCTCGTCAGGGGGGCGGAGCCTATGGAAAAACGCCAGCAACGCGGCCTTTTTA
CGGTTCCTGGCCTTTTGCTGGCCTTTTGCTCACATGTTCTTTCCTGCGTTATCCCCTGATTCTGTGGATA
ACCGTATTACCGCCTTTGAGTGAGCTGATACCGCTCGCCGCAGCCGAACGACCGAGCGCAGCGAGTCAGT
GAGCGAGGAAGCGGAAGAGCGCCTGATGCGGTATTTTCTCCTTACGCATCTGTGCGGTATTTCACACCGC
ATAAATTCCGACACCATCGAATGGTGCAAAACCTTTCGCGGTATGGCATGATAGCGCCCGGAAGAGAGTC
AATTCAGGGTGGTGAATGTGAAACCAGTAACGTTATACGATGTCGCAGAGTATGCCGGTGTCTCTTATCA
GACCGTTTCCCGCGTGGTGAACCAGGCCAGCCACGTTTCTGCGAAAACGCGGGAAAAAGTGGAAGCGGCG
ATGGCGGAGCTGAATTACATTCCCAACCGCGTGGCACAACAACTGGCGGGCAAACAGTCGTTGCTGATTG
GCGTTGCCACCTCCAGTCTGGCCCTGCACGCGCCGTCGCAAATTGTCGCGGCGATTAAATCTCGCGCCGA
TCAACTGGGTGCCAGCGTGGTGGTGTCGATGGTAGAACGAAGCGGCGTCGAAGCCTGTAAAGCGGCGGTG
CACAATCTTCTCGCGCAACGCGTCAGTGGGCTGATCATTAACTATCCGCTGGATGACCAGGATGCCATTG
CTGTGGAAGCTGCCTGCACTAATGTTCCGGCGTTATTTCTTGATGTCTCTGACCAGACACCCATCAACAG
TATTATTTTCTCCCATGAAGACGGTACGCGACTGGGCGTGGAGCATCTGGTCGCATTGGGTCACCAGCAA
ATCGCGCTGTTAGCGGGCCCATTAAGTTCTGTCTCGGCGCGTCTGCGTCTGGCTGGCTGGCATAAATATC
TCACTCGCAATCAAATTCAGCCGATAGCGGAACGGGAAGGCGACTGGAGTGCCATGTCCGGTTTTCAACA
AACCATGCAAATGCTGAATGAGGGCATCGTTCCCACTGCGATGCTGGTTGCCAACGATCAGATGGCGCTG
GGCGCAATGCGCGCCATTACCGAGTCCGGGCTGCGCGTTGGTGCGGATATCTCGGTAGTGGGATACGACG
ATACCGAAGACAGCTCATGTTATATCCCGCCGTCAACCACCATCAAACAGGATTTTCGCCTGCTGGGGCA
AACCAGCGTGGACCGCTTGCTGCAACTCTCTCAGGGCCAGGCGGTGAAGGGCAATCAGCTGTTGCCCGTC
TCACTGGTGAAAAGAAAAACCACCCTGGCGCCCAATACGCAAACCGCCTCTCCCCGCGCGTTGGCCGATT
CATTAATGCAGCTGGCACGACAGGTTTCCCGACTGGAAAGCGGGCAGTGAGCGCAACGCAATTAATGTGA
GTTAGCTCACTCATTAGGCACCCCAGGCTTTACACTTTATGCTTCCGGCTCGTATGTTGTGTGGAATTGT
GAGCGGATAACAATTTCACACAGGAAACAGCTATGACCATGATTACGGATTCACTGGCCGTCGTTTTACA
ACGTCGTGACTGGGAAAACCCTGGCGTTACCCAACTTAATCGCCTTGCAGCACATCCCCCTTTCGCCAGC
TGGCGTAATAGCGAAGAGGCCCGCACCGATCGCCCTTCCCAACAGTTGCGCAGCCTGAATGGCGAATGGC
GCTTTGCCTGGTTTCCGGCACCAGAAGCGGTGCCGGAAAGCTGGCTGGAGTGCGATCTTCCTGAGGCCGA
TACTGTCGTCGTCCCCTCAAACTGGCAGATGCACGGTTACGATGCGCCCATCTACACCAACGTAACCTAT
CCCATTACGGTCAATCCGCCGTTTGTTCCCACGGAGAATCCGACGGGTTGTTACTCGCTCACATTTAATG
TTGATGAAAGCTGGCTACAGGAAGGCCAGACGCGAATTATTTTTGATGGCGTTGGAATT
Features (pLannotate 1.2.2; 17 found; start..end, strand, type, name):
      6..107     -  CDS            yciV (fragment): RNAAM_ECOLI - Also known as trpH From Escherichia coli (strain K12).
    183..211     +  promoter       tac promoter: strong E. coli promoter; hybrid between the trp and lac UV5 promoters
    219..235     +  protein_bind   lac operator: The lac repressor binds to the lac operator to inhibit transcription in E. coli. This inhibition can be relieved by adding lactose or isopropyl-β-D-thiogalactopyranoside (IPTG). lac repressor encoded by lacI
    258..911     +  CDS            GST26_SCHJA: Experimental evidence at protein level: Swiss-Prot protein existence level 1. GST isoenzymes appear to play a central role in the parasite detoxification system. Other functions are also suspected including a role in increasing the solubility of haematin in the parasite gut. From Schistosoma japonicum (Blood fluke).
    939..1715    +  CDS            TNRC6B (fragment): TNR6B_HUMAN - Also known as KIAA1093. Experimental evidence at protein level: Swiss-Prot protein existence level 1. Plays a role in RNA-mediated gene silencing by both micro- RNAs (miRNAs) and short interfering RNAs (siRNAs) (PubMed:16289642, PubMed:19167051, PubMed:19304925, PubMed:32354837). Required for miRNA- dependent translational repression and siRNA-dependent endonucleolytic cleavage of complementary mRNAs by argonaute family proteins (PubMed:16289642, PubMed:19167051, PubMed:19304925, PubMed:32354837). As scaffolding protein associates with argonaute proteins bound to partially comple
   1746..1785    +  CDS            rop (fragment): Rop protein, which maintains plasmids at low copy number; rop
   1887..1927    +  misc_feature   bom (fragment): basis of mobility region from pBR322
   2032..2136    +  promoter       AmpR promoter: bla
   2137..2997    +  CDS            AmpR: β-lactamase; bla; confers resistance to ampicillin, carbenicillin, and related antibiotics
   3168..3756    +  rep_origin     ori: high-copy-number ColE1/pMB1/pBR322/pUC origin of replication
   3942..3993    -  misc_feature   bom (fragment): basis of mobility region from pBR322
   4000..4077    +  promoter       lacIq promoter: lacI (mutant); In the lacIq allele, a single base change in the promoter boosts expression of the lacI gene about 10-fold.
   4078..5160    +  CDS            lacI: lac repressor; lacI; The lac repressor binds to the lac operator to inhibit transcription in E. coli. This inhibition can be relieved by adding lactose or isopropyl-β-D-thiogalactopyranoside (IPTG).
   5173..5194    +  protein_bind   CAP binding site: CAP binding activates transcription in the presence of cAMP. E. coli catabolite activator protein
   5209..5239    +  promoter       lac promoter: promoter for the E. coli lac operon
   5247..5263    +  protein_bind   lac operator: The lac repressor binds to the lac operator to inhibit transcription in E. coli. This inhibition can be relieved by adding lactose or isopropyl-β-D-thiogalactopyranoside (IPTG). lac repressor encoded by lacI
   5283..5456    +  CDS            lacZα: LacZα fragment of β-galactosidase; lacZ fragment
