[The description below was written by a language model from this plasmid's Addgene catalogue record and pLannotate feature annotations shown in this document.]
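Description:
pGEX-6P-1-HsTNRC6Biso1_1379-1723del1535-1624_P is a bacterial expression plasmid of about 5.7 kb, built on the pGEX-6P-1 backbone for producing a GST-tagged fragment of human TNRC6B in E. coli. It replicates from a ColE1/pMB1-type origin and is selected with ampicillin through the β-lactamase (AmpR) gene and its own promoter. The catalogue lists it as low copy. The feature annotation describes the origin family generically as high-copy and finds only fragments of rop and the pBR322 bom region.

The expression cassette consists of the hybrid tac promoter followed by a lac operator, driving the Schistosoma japonicum glutathione S-transferase coding sequence, with the TNRC6B fragment annotated a short distance downstream on the same strand, consistent with an N-terminal GST fusion. A plasmid-borne lacI gene under the stronger lacIq promoter supplies repressor, keeping transcription off until it is induced with IPTG. The short linker between GST and the insert is not annotated in the table, although the pGEX-6P series normally carries a PreScission protease cleavage site there for tag removal. The insert corresponds to residues 1379–1723 of TNRC6B isoform 1 with an internal deletion of residues 1535–1624. The depositor notes one non-silent change, T1486A, relative to the NCBI reference. Leftover lac promoter, operator and lacZα sequences downstream of lacI are backbone remnants.

TNRC6B is a GW182-family scaffold protein that acts with Argonaute proteins in miRNA-mediated silencing. The associated publication concerns direct recruitment of cytoplasmic deadenylase complexes by GW182 proteins. The record states the purpose only as bacterial expression, but a GST-fused deletion variant such as this one is suited to purifying recombinant protein and mapping interaction regions in pull-down assays. The deposited sequence may be theoretical rather than fully verified.
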