Addgene plasmid #147204: pGEX-6P-1-HsTNRC6Biso1_1379-1723del1535-1624_P
Purpose: Bacterial Expression of HsTNRC6Biso1_1379-1723del1535-1624
Depositing lab: Elisa Izaurralde. Depositing organization: Max Planck Institute for Developmental Biology. Publication: GW182 proteins directly recruit cytoplasmic deadenylase complexes to miRNA targets. Braun JE, Huntzinger E, Fauser M, Izaurralde E. Mol Cell. 2011 Oct 7;44(1):120-33. 10.1016/j.molcel.2011.09.007 PubMed 21981923.
Backbone
  Vector backbone: pGEX-6P-1
  Vector type: Bacterial Expression
Growth in bacteria
  Bacterial resistance: Ampicillin, 100 μg/mL
  Growth temperature: 37°C
  Growth strain: DH5alpha
  Copy number: Low Copy
Gene/Insert
  Gene/Insert name: HsTNRC6Biso1_1379-1723del1535-1624
  Species: H. sapiens (human)
  Mutation: one non silent mutation T1486A compared to the sequence given by NCBI:NM_015088.2
  Entrez Gene: TNRC6B (a.k.a. GDSBA)
  Cloning method: Unknown
Terms and licenses: Academic/Nonprofit Terms; Industry Terms: Not Available to Industry
Depositor comments: Plasmids from this collection were made available to the research community and donated after the lab closed. Please note that the sequence provided by the depositing laboratory may be theoretical/predicted or based on Sanger sequencing results. There may be discrepancies between sequencing results obtained by Addgene and the depositor sequence. If an Addgene verified sequence is not available, please contact before placing your order to request that our lab fully sequence the plasmid.
How to cite: pGEX-6P-1-HsTNRC6Biso1_1379-1723del1535-1624_P was a gift from Elisa Izaurralde (Addgene plasmid # 147204 ; http://n2t.net/addgene:147204 ; RRID:Addgene_147204)
